Addgene plasmid #49945: SL537
Purpose: Expresses a TALE-TET1CD (catalytic domain of TET1) fusion protein engineered to bind a site in the human RHOXF2/2B homeobox (RHOXF2) gene and demethylate CpGs adjacent to the binding site
Depositing lab: Keith Joung. Depositing organization: Massachusetts General Hospital. Publication: Targeted DNA demethylation and activation of endogenous genes using programmable TALE-TET1 fusion proteins. Maeder ML, Angstman JF, Richardson ME, Linder SJ, Cascio VM, Tsai SQ, Ho QH, Sander JD, Reyon D, Bernstein BE, Costello JF, Wilkinson MF, Joung JK. Nat Biotechnol. 2013 Oct 9. doi: 10.1038/nbt.2726. PubMed 24108092.
Backbone
  Vector backbone: pJFA334E9
  Backbone manufacturer: Joung lab (Addgene plasmid #49237)
  Vector type: TALEN
Growth in bacteria
  Bacterial resistance: Ampicillin, 100 μg/mL
  Growth temperature: 37°C
  Growth strain: XL1 Blue
  Copy number: Unknown
Gene/Insert
  Gene/Insert name: Tet1CD RH-4 (alt names: RH-4; RHOXF2 site #4)
  Species: H. sapiens (human)
  Entrez Gene: RHOXF2 (a.k.a. CT107, PEPP-2, PEPP2, THG1)
  Promoter: EF1a
  Cloning method: Restriction Enzyme; 5′ cloning site BsmBI (unknown if destroyed); 3′ cloning site BsmBI (unknown if destroyed)
  Sequencing primers: 5′ EF1a-F 5'-TCAAGCCTCAGACAGTGGTTC-3'; 3′ OJA199 5'-CACCATCACAGCAGTTGG-3'
Terms and licenses: Academic/Nonprofit Terms; Industry Terms: Not Available to Industry
Depositor comments: TALE target site is: TCAGCACAGCAGCTTCCCCC. See Supplementary Figure 13 of associated publication for amino acid sequences of backbone and TALE repeat array.
How to cite: SL537 was a gift from Keith Joung (Addgene plasmid # 49945 ; http://n2t.net/addgene:49945 ; RRID:Addgene_49945)
