[The description below was written by a language model from this plasmid's Addgene catalogue record.]
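Description:
SL537 is a mammalian expression plasmid encoding a programmable TALE-TET1CD fusion protein, built on the pJFA334E9 backbone and catalogued under the TALEN vector type, although the effector here is a demethylating enzyme domain rather than a nuclease. The insert, named Tet1CD RH-4 (RHOXF2 site #4), consists of a custom TALE repeat array engineered to recognise a specific site in the human RHOXF2/2B homeobox gene, joined to the catalytic domain of TET1. The repeat array was introduced by restriction cloning at BsmBI sites, a type IIS enzyme commonly used for assembling TALE repeats into a receiving framework; the record does not say whether those sites survive cloning. Expression is driven by the EF1a promoter, a strong constitutive promoter suited to a broad range of mammalian cells. The plasmid is propagated in E. coli under ampicillin selection; its copy number is listed as unknown, and the record does not state an origin of replication, a mammalian selection marker, epitope tags or localisation signals.

The TALE domain supplies sequence-specific DNA binding and tethers the TET1 catalytic domain, which oxidises 5-methylcytosine and thereby initiates demethylation, to the chosen locus. The stated purpose is to demethylate CpGs adjacent to the binding site in RHOXF2, allowing targeted epigenetic editing and testing whether loss of methylation at defined positions activates the endogenous gene. RH-4 appears to be one of a numbered set of RHOXF2 target sites. No feature table was supplied, so the finer architecture of the fusion cannot be described from this record.
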