>Addgene plasmid #49945 | SL537 | depositor partial sequence | sequence record 74461 | TALE sequence
ATGGTGGACTTGAGGACACTCGGTTATTCGCAACAGCAACAGGAGAAAATCAAGCCTAAGGTCAGGAGCA
CCGTCGCGCAACACCACGAGGCGCTTGTGGGGCATGGCTTCACTCATGCGCATATTGTCGCGCTTTCACA
GCACCCTGCGGCGCTTGGGACGGTGGCTGTCAAATACCAAGATATGATTGCGGCCCTGCCCGAAGCCACG
CACGAGGCAATTGTAGGGGTCGGTAAACAGTGGTCGGGAGCGCGAGCACTTGAGGCGCTGCTGACTGTGG
CGGGTGAGCTTAGGGGGCCTCCGCTCCAGCTCGACACCGGGCAGCTGCTGAAGATCGCGAAGAGAGGGGG
AGTAACAGCGGTAGAGGCAGTGCACGCCTGGCGCAATGCGCTCACCGGGGCCCCCTTGAACCTGACCCCA
GACCAGGTAGTCGCAATCGCGTCACATGACGGGGGAAAGCAAGCCCTGGAAACCGTGCAAAGGTTGTTGC
CGGTCCTTTGTCAAGACCACGGCCTTACACCGGAGCAAGTCGTGGCCATTGCAAGCAACATCGGTGGCAA
ACAGGCTCTTGAGACGGTTCAGAGACTTCTCCCAGTTCTCTGTCAAGCCCACGGGCTGACTCCCGATCAA
GTTGTAGCGATTGCGAATAACAATGGAGGGAAACAAGCATTGGAGACTGTCCAACGGCTCCTTCCCGTGT
TGTGTCAAGCCCACGGTTTGACGCCTGCACAAGTGGTCGCCATCGCCAGCCATGATGGCGGTAAGCAGGC
GCTGGAAACAGTACAGCGCCTGCTGCCTGTACTGTGCCAGGATCATGGACTGACCCCAGACCAGGTAGTC
GCAATCGCGTCGAACATTGGGGGAAAGCAAGCCCTGGAAACCGTGCAAAGGTTGTTGCCGGTCCTTTGTC
AAGACCACGGCCTTACACCGGAGCAAGTCGTGGCCATTGCATCCCACGACGGTGGCAAACAGGCTCTTGA
GACGGTTCAGAGACTTCTCCCAGTTCTCTGTCAAGCCCACGGGCTGACTCCCGATCAAGTTGTAGCGATT
GCGTCGAACATTGGAGGGAAACAAGCATTGGAGACTGTCCAACGGCTCCTTCCCGTGTTGTGTCAAGCCC
ACGGTTTGACGCCTGCACAAGTGGTCGCCATCGCCAACAACAACGGCGGTAAGCAGGCGCTGGAAACAGT
ACAGCGCCTGCTGCCTGTACTGTGCCAGGATCATGGACTGACCCCAGACCAGGTAGTCGCAATCGCGTCA
CATGACGGGGGAAAGCAAGCCCTGGAAACCGTGCAAAGGTTGTTGCCGGTCCTTTGTCAAGACCACGGCC
TTACACCGGAGCAAGTCGTGGCCATTGCAAGCAACATCGGTGGCAAACAGGCTCTTGAGACGGTTCAGAG
ACTTCTCCCAGTTCTCTGTCAAGCCCACGGGCTGACTCCCGATCAAGTTGTAGCGATTGCGAATAACAAT
GGAGGGAAACAAGCATTGGAGACTGTCCAACGGCTCCTTCCCGTGTTGTGTCAAGCCCACGGTTTGACGC
CTGCACAAGTGGTCGCCATCGCCAGCCATGATGGCGGTAAGCAGGCGCTGGAAACAGTACAGCGCCTGCT
GCCTGTACTGTGCCAGGATCATGGACTGACCCCAGACCAGGTAGTCGCAATCGCGTCAAACGGAGGGGGA
AAGCAAGCCCTGGAAACCGTGCAAAGGTTGTTGCCGGTCCTTTGTCAAGACCACGGCCTTACACCGGAGC
AAGTCGTGGCCATTGCAAGCAATGGGGGTGGCAAACAGGCTCTTGAGACGGTTCAGAGACTTCTCCCAGT
TCTCTGTCAAGCCCACGGGCTGACTCCCGATCAAGTTGTAGCGATTGCGTCGCATGACGGAGGGAAACAA
GCATTGGAGACTGTCCAACGGCTCCTTCCCGTGTTGTGTCAAGCCCACGGTTTGACGCCTGCACAAGTGG
TCGCCATCGCCAGCCATGATGGCGGTAAGCAGGCGCTGGAAACAGTACAGCGCCTGCTGCCTGTACTGTG
CCAGGATCATGGACTGACCCCAGACCAGGTAGTCGCAATCGCGTCACATGACGGGGGAAAGCAAGCCCTG
GAAACCGTGCAAAGGTTGTTGCCGGTCCTTTGTCAAGACCACGGCCTTACACCGGAGCAAGTCGTGGCCA
TTGCATCCCACGACGGTGGCAAACAGGCTCTTGAGACGGTTCAGAGACTTCTCCCAGTTCTCTGTCAAGC
CCACGGGCTGACACCCGAACAGGTGGTCGCCATTGCTTCCCACGACGGAGGACGGCCAGCCTTGGAG
