>Addgene plasmid #49945 | SL537 | addgene partial sequence | sequence record 75976 | EF1a-F 5'-TCAAGCCTCAGACAGTGGTTC-3'
AGCGGCCGCCACCATGGCCCCCAAGAAGAAGAGGAAGGTGGGCATTCACCGCGGGGTACCTATGGTGGAC
TTGAGGACACTCGGTTATTCGCAACAGCAACAGGAGAAAATCAAGCCTAAGGTCAGGAGCACCGTCGCGC
AACACCACGAGGCGCTTGTGGGGCATGGCTTCACTCATGCGCATATTGTCGCGCTTTCACAGCACCCTGC
GGCGCTTGGGACGGTGGCTGTCAAATACCAAGATATGATTGCGGCCCTGCCCGAAGCCACGCACGAGGCA
ATTGTAGGGGTCGGTAAACAGTGGTCGGGAGCGCGAGCACTTGAGGCGCTGCTGACTGTGGCGGGTGAGC
TTAGGGGGCCTCCGCTCCAGCTCGACACCGGGCAGCTGCTGAAGATCGCGAAGAGAGGGGGAGTAACAGC
GGTAGAGGCAGTGCACGCCTGGCGCAATGCGCTCACCGGGGCCCCCTTGAACCTGACCCCAGACCAGGTA
GTCGCAATCGCGTCACATGACGGGGGAAAGCAAGCCCTGGAAACCGTGCAAAGGTTGTTGCCGGTCCTTT
GTCAAGACCACGGCCTTACACCGGAGCAAGTCGTGGCCATTGCAAGCAACATCGGTGGCAAACAGGCTCT
TGAGACGGTTCAGAGACTTCTCCCAGTTCTCTGTCAAGCCCACGGGCTGACTCCCGATCAAGTTGTAGCG
ATTGCGAATAACAATGGAGGGAAACAAGCATTGGAGACTGTCCAACGGCTCCTTCCCGTGTTGTGTCAAG
CCCACGGTTTGACGCCTGCACAAGTGGTCGCCATCGCCAGCCATGATGGCGGTAAGCAGGCGCTGGAAAC
AGTACAGCGCCTGCTGCCTGTACTGTGCCAGGATCATGGACTGACCCCAGACCAGGTAGTCGCAATCGCG
TC
