>Addgene plasmid #49945 | SL537 | addgene partial sequence | sequence record 76806 | hTET1-F 5'-ACCCTACCGACAGAAGATGC-3'
GAGACTTGTGGAGCTTCATTCTCTTTTGGCTGTTCATGGAGTATGTACTTTAATGGCTGTAAGTTTGGTA
GAAGCCCAAGCCCCAGAAGATTTAGAATTGATCCAAGCTCTCCCTTACATGAAAAAAACCTTGAAGATAA
CTTACAGAGTTTGGCTACACGATTAGCTCCAATTTATAAGCAGTATGCTCCAGTAGCTTACCAAAATCAG
GTGGAATATGAAAATGTTGCCCGAGAATGTCGGCTTGGCAGCAAGGAAGGTCGACCCTTCTCTGGGGTCA
CTGCTTGCCTGGACTTCTGTGCTCATCCCCACAGGGACATTCACAACATGAATAATGGAAGCACTGTGGT
TTGTACCTTAACTCGAGAAGATAACCGCTCTTTGGGTGTTATTCCTCAAGATGAGCAGCTCCATGTGCTA
CCTCTTTATAAGCTTTCAGACACAGATGAGTTTGGCTCCAAGGAAGGAATGGAAGCCAAGATCAAATCTG
GGGCCATCGAGGTCCTGGCACCCCGCCGCAAAAAAAGAACGTGTTTCACTCAGCCTGTTCCCCGTTCTGG
AAAGAAGAGGGCTGCGATGATGACAGAGGTTCTTGCACATAAGATAAGGGCAGTGGAAAAGAAACCTATT
CCCCGAATCAAGCGGAAGAATAACTCAACAACAACAAACAACAGTAAGCCTTCGTCACTGCCAACCTTAG
GGAGTAACACTGAGACCGTGCAACCTGAAGTAAAAAGTGAAACCGAACCCCATTTTATCTTAAAAAGTTC
AGACAACACTAAAACTTATTCGCTGATGCCATCCGCTCCTCACCCAGTGAAAGAGGCATCTCCAGGCTTC
TCCTGGTCCCCGAAGACTGCTTCAGCCACACCAGCTCCACTGAA
